>Addgene plasmid #232739 | p413 TEF NAPstar2 | addgene full sequence | sequence record 464308 | Addgene NGS Result
GACGAAAGGGCCTCGTGATACGCCTATTTTTATAGGTTAATGTCATGATAATAATGGTTTCTTAGGGTCC
TTTTCATCACGTGCTATAAAAATAATTATAATTTAAATTTTTTAATATAAATATATAAATTAAAAATAGA
AAGTAAAAAAAGAAATTAAAGAAAAAATAGTTTTTGTTTTCCGAAGATGTAAAAGACTCTAGGGGGATCG
CCAACAAATACTACCTTTTATCTTGCTCTTCCTGCTCTCAGGTATTAATGCCGAATTGTTTCATCTTGTC
TGTGTAGAAGACCACACACGAAAATCCTGTGATTTTACATTTTACTTATCGTTAATCGAATGTATATCTA
TTTAATCTGCTTTTCTTGTCTAATAAATATATATGTAAAGTACGCTTTTTGTTGAAATTTTTTAAACCTT
TGTTTATTTTTTTTTCTTCATTCCGTAACTCTTCTACCTTCTTTATTTACTTTCTAAAATCCAAATACAA
AACATAAAAATAAATAAACACAGAGTAAATTCCCAAATTATTCCATCATTAAAAGATACGAGGCGCGTGT
AAGTTACAGGCAAGCGATCCGTCAGGTGGCACTTTTCGGGGAAATGTGCGCGGAACCCCTATTTGTTTAT
TTTTCTAAATACATTCAAATATGTATCCGCTCATGAGACAATAACCCTGATAAATGCTTCAATAATATTG
AAAAAGGAAGAGTATGAGTATTCAACATTTCCGTGTCGCCCTTATTCCCTTTTTTGCGGCATTTTGCCTT
CCTGTTTTTGCTCACCCAGAAACGCTGGTGAAAGTAAAAGATGCTGAAGATCAGTTGGGTGCACGAGTGG
GTTACATCGAACTGGATCTCAACAGCGGTAAGATCCTTGAGAGTTTTCGCCCCGAAGAACGTTTTCCAAT
GATGAGCACTTTTAAAGTTCTGCTATGTGGCGCGGTATTATCCCGTATTGACGCCGGGCAAGAGCAACTC
GGTCGCCGCATACACTATTCTCAGAATGACTTGGTTGAGTACTCACCAGTCACAGAAAAGCATCTTACGG
ATGGCATGACAGTAAGAGAATTATGCAGTGCTGCCATAACCATGAGTGATAACACTGCGGCCAACTTACT
TCTGACAACGATCGGAGGACCGAAGGAGCTAACCGCTTTTTTGCACAACATGGGGGATCATGTAACTCGC
CTTGATCGTTGGGAACCGGAGCTGAATGAAGCCATACCAAACGACGAGCGTGACACCACGATGCCTGTAG
CAATGGCAACAACGTTGCGCAAACTATTAACTGGCGAACTACTTACTCTAGCTTCCCGGCAACAATTAAT
AGACTGGATGGAGGCGGATAAAGTTGCAGGACCACTTCTGCGCTCGGCCCTTCCGGCTGGCTGGTTTATT
GCTGATAAATCTGGAGCCGGTGAGCGTGGGTCTCGCGGTATCATTGCAGCACTGGGGCCAGATGGTAAGC
CCTCCCGTATCGTAGTTATCTACACGACGGGGAGTCAGGCAACTATGGATGAACGAAATAGACAGATCGC
TGAGATAGGTGCCTCACTGATTAAGCATTGGTAACTGTCAGACCAAGTTTACTCATATATACTTTAGATT
GATTTAAAACTTCATTTTTAATTTAAAAGGATCTAGGTGAAGATCCTTTTTGATAATCTCATGACCAAAA
TCCCTTAACGTGAGTTTTCGTTCCACTGAGCGTCAGACCCCGTAGAAAAGATCAAAGGATCTTCTTGAGA
TCCTTTTTTTCTGCGCGTAATCTGCTGCTTGCAAACAAAAAAACCACCGCTACCAGCGGTGGTTTGTTTG
CCGGATCAAGAGCTACCAACTCTTTTTCCGAAGGTAACTGGCTTCAGCAGAGCGCAGATACCAAATACTG
TTCTTCTAGTGTAGCCGTAGTTAGGCCACCACTTCAAGAACTCTGTAGCACCGCCTACATACCTCGCTCT
GCTAATCCTGTTACCAGTGGCTGCTGCCAGTGGCGATAAGTCGTGTCTTACCGGGTTGGACTCAAGACGA
TAGTTACCGGATAAGGCGCAGCGGTCGGGCTGAACGGGGGGTTCGTGCACACAGCCCAGCTTGGAGCGAA
CGACCTACACCGAACTGAGATACCTACAGCGTGAGCTATGAGAAAGCGCCACGCTTCCCGAAGGGAGAAA
GGCGGACAGGTATCCGGTAAGCGGCAGGGTCGGAACAGGAGAGCGCACGAGGGAGCTTCCAGGGGGAAAC
GCCTGGTATCTTTATAGTCCTGTCGGGTTTCGCCACCTCTGACTTGAGCGTCGATTTTTGTGATGCTCGT
CAGGGGGGCGGAGCCTATGGAAAAACGCCAGCAACGCGGCCTTTTTACGGTTCCTGGCCTTTTGCTGGCC
TTTTGCTCACATGTTCTTTCCTGCGTTATCCCCTGATTCTGTGGATAACCGTATTACCGCCTTTGAGTGA
GCTGATACCGCTCGCCGCAGCCGAACGACCGAGCGCAGCGAGTCAGTGAGCGAGGAAGCGGAAGAGCGCC
CAATACGCAAACCGCCTCTCCCCGCGCGTTGGCCGATTCATTAATGCAGCTGGCACGACAGGTTTCCCGA
CTGGAAAGCGGGCAGTGAGCGCAACGCAATTAATGTGAGTTAGCTCACTCATTAGGCACCCCAGGCTTTA
CACTTTATGCTTCCGGCTCGTATGTTGTGTGGAATTGTGAGCGGATAACAATTTCACACAGGAAACAGCT
ATGACCATGATTACGCCAAGCGCGCAATTAACCCTCACTAAAGGGAACAAAAGCTGGAGCTCATAGCTTC
AAAATGTTTCTACTCCTTTTTTACTCTTCCAGATTTTCTCGGACTCCGCGCATCGCCGTACCACTTCAAA
ACACCCAAGCACAGCATACTAAATTTCCCCTCTTTCTTCCTCTAGGGTGTCGTTAATTACCCGTACTAAA
GGTTTGGAAAAGAAAAAAGAGACCGCCTCGTTTCTTTTTCTTCGTCGAAAAAGGCAATAAAAATTTTTAT
CACGTTTCTTTTTCTTGAAAATTTTTTTTTTGATTTTTTTCTCTTTCGATGACCTCCCATTGATATTTAA
GTTAATAAACGGTCTTCAATTTCTCAAGTTTCAGTTTCATTTTTCTTGTTCTATTACAACTTTTTTTACT
TCTTGCTCATTAGAAAGAAAGCATAGCAATCTAATCTAAGTTTTCTAGAACCATGGGATCCAAAGTACCA
GAAGCCGCTATTTCCAGATTGATAACATATTTGAGAATTTTAGAAGAATTAGAAGCACAAGGTGTCCACA
GAACCGCTTCTGAACAATTGGGTGAATTAGCTCAAGTTACAGCATTCCAAGTTGATAAAGATTTGTCATA
CTTTGGTTCTTACGGTACTGATGGTGTTGGTTACACAGTTCCAGTTTTGAAGAGAGAATTGAGACATATC
TTGGGTTTAAACAGAAAGTGGGGTTTATGTATCGTTGGTATGGGTAGATTAGGTTCTGCTTTGGCAGATT
GGCCAGGTTTTGGTGAATCATTTGAATTGAGAGGTTTCTTTTCAAGATCAGCTGAAAAAGTTGGTAGACC
AGTTAGAGGTGGTGTTATTGAACATACCGATTTGTTGCCACAAAGAGTTCCAGGTAGAATTGAAATTGCT
TTGTTAACTGTTCCAAGAGAAGCTGCACAAAAAGCTGCAGATTTGTTAGTTGCTGCAGGTATTAAAGGTA
TTTTAAACTTCGCACCAGTTGTTTTGGAAGTTCCAAAAGAAGTTGCTGTTGAAAACGTTGATATTTTGGC
AGGTTTAACTAGATTGTCTTTTGCTATCTTGAATCCAACATGGTCAGCTGCAGGTGGTCATGGTTTTACT
GCTCATAACGTTTACATCATGGCAGATAAGCAAAAGAATGGTATTAAAGCTAACTTCAAGATCAGACATA
ATATTGAAGATGGTGGTGTTCAATTGGCAGATCATTACCAACAAAACACTCCAATTGGTGACGGTCCAGT
TTTGTTACCAGATAACCATTACTTATCTATCCAATCAAAATTGTCTAAAGATCCAAACGAAAAGAGAGAT
CATATGGTTTTGTTAGAATTTGTTACTGCTGCAGGTATCACACATGGTATGGATGAATTATACAAAGGTG
GTACAGGTGGTTCAATGGTTTCTAAAGGTGAAGAATTGTTTACTGGTGTTGTTCCAATTTTAGTTGAATT
GGATGGTGACGTTAATGGTCATAAATTTTCTGTTTCAGGTGAAGGTGAAGGTGACGCTACTTACGGTAAA
TTGACATTGAAGTTTATTTGTACTACTGGTAAATTACCAGTTCCTTGGCCAACATTGGTTACTACATTTT
CTTACGGTGTTATGGTTTTTGCTAGATACCCAGATCATATGAAGCAACATGATTTCTTTAAGTCAGCAAT
GCCAGAAGGTTACGTTCAAGAAAGAACTATTTTCTTTAAAGATGATGGTAACTACAAGACAAGAGCTGAG
GTTAAGTTCGAAGGTGACACTTTAGTTAACAGAATCGAATTGAAAGGTATCGATTTCAAAGAAGATGGTA
ACATCTTAGGTCACAAATTGGAATATAATACAAAAGTTCCAGAAGCTGCTATTTCAAGATTGATCACTTA
CTTAAGAATTTTGGAAGAATTAGAAGCTCAAGGTGTTCATAGAACAGCATCAGAACAATTAGGTGAATTA
GCTCAAGTCACTGCATTCCAAGTTGATGAAGATTTGTCATACTTCGGTTCTTATGGTACTGACGGTGTCG
GTTATACAGTTCCAGTCTTAAAAAGAGAATTGAGACACATTTTAGGTTTAAATAGAAAATGGGGTTTATG
CATTGTCGGCATGGGTAGATTAGGTTCTGCTTTGGCAGACTGGCCTGGTTTCGGCGAATCATTTGAATTG
CGTGGTTTCTTTTCAAGATCAGCGGAAAAGGTCGGTAGACCAGTTAGAGGTGGTGTTATTGAGCACACCG
ATTTGTTACCTCAGAGAGTTCCAGGCAGAATCGAAATCGCTTTGTTAACAGTTCCAAGAGAAGCCGCTCA
AAAGGCCGCAGATTTGTTAGTTGCCGCTGGTATTAAAGGTATTTTAAATTTCGCTCCTGTCGTTTTGGAA
GTTCCAAAAGAAGTTGCGGTTGAAAACGTTGATTTCTTGGCTGGTTTAACAAGATTGTCTTTTGCAATCT
TGAACCCAAAGTGGAGAGAAGAAATGATGGGTTCAGGTACTGGTGGTAATGCTTCAGATGGTGGTGGTTC
TGGTGGTATGGTTTCAAAGGGTGAAGAAGATAACATGGCAATTATTAAGGAGTTTATGAGATTCAAAGTT
CATATGGAAGGTTCTGTTAACGGTCATGAATTTGAAATCGAAGGTGAAGGTGAAGGTAGACCATATGAAG
GTACTCAAACAGCTAAATTGAAGGTTACTAAAGGTGGTCCATTACCATTTGCATGGGATATTTTGTCTCC
ACAATTCATGTACGGTTCAAAAGCATATGTTAAGCATCCAGCAGATATTCCAGATTACTTGAAATTATCT
TTTCCTGAAGGTTTTAAATGGGAAAGAGTTATGAACTTCGAAGATGGTGGTGTTGTTACTGTTACACAAG
ATTCTTCATTACAAGATGGCGAGTTTATATATAAGGTTAAATTGAGAGGTACAAATTTTCCATCAGATGG
TCCAGTTATGCAAAAGAAAACTATGGGTTGGGAAGCATCTTCTGAAAGAATGTACCCAGAAGATGGTGCA
TTGAAGGGTGAAATTAAACAAAGATTGAAATTGAAGGATGGTGGTCATTACGATGCTGAAGTTAAGACTA
CATACAAGGCTAAGAAACCAGTTCAATTACCAGGTGCTTACAACGTTAACATCAAATTGGATATTACTTC
TCATAACGAAGATTACACAATTGTTGAACAATATGAAAGAGCCGAAGGTAGACACTCAACAGGTGGTATG
GATGAATTGTATAAGTAACTCGAGTCATGTAATTAGTTATGTCACGCTTACATTCACGCCCTCCCCCCAC
ATCCGCTCTAACCGAAAAGGAAGGAGTTAGACAACCTGAAGTCTAGGTCCCTATTTATTTTTTTATAGTT
ATGTTAGTATTAAGAACGTTATTTATATTTCAAATTTTTCTTTTTTTTCTGTACAGACGCGTGTACGCAT
GTAACATTATACTGAAAACCTTGCTTGAGAAGGTTTTGGGACGCTCGAAGGCTTTAATTTGCGGCCGGTA
CCCAATTCGCCCTATAGTGAGTCGTATTACGCGCGCTCACTGGCCGTCGTTTTACAACGTCGTGACTGGG
AAAACCCTGGCGTTACCCAACTTAATCGCCTTGCAGCACATCCCCCTTTCGCCAGCTGGCGTAATAGCGA
AGAGGCCCGCACCGATCGCCCTTCCCAACAGTTGCGCAGCCTGAATGGCGAATGG
[124 nt withheld, positions 6426-6549]
C
[91 nt withheld, positions 6551-6641]
A
[49 nt withheld, positions 6643-6691]
CCTTTGACGTTGGAGTCCACGTTCTTT
[37 nt withheld, positions 6719-6755]
ACCCTATCTCGGTCTATTCTTTTGATTTATAAGGGATTTTGCCGATTTCGGCCTATTGGTTAAAAAATGA
GCTGATTTAACAAAAATTTAACGCGAATTTTAACAAAATATTAACGCTTACAATTTCCTGATGCGGTATT
TTCTCCTTACGCATCTGTGCGGTATTTCACACCGCATAGATCCGTCGAGTTCAAGAGAAAAAAAAAGAAA
AAGCAAAAAGAAAAAAGGAAAGCGCGCCTCGTTCAGAATGACACGTATAGAATGATGCATTACCTTGTCA
TCTTCAGTATCATACTGTTCGTATACATACTTACTGACATTCATAGGTATACATATATACACATGTATAT
ATATCGTATGCTGCAGCTTTAAATAATCGGTGTCACTACATAAGAACACCTTTGGTGGAGGGAACATCGT
TGGTACCATTGGGCGAGGTGGCTTCTCTTATGGCAACCGCAAGAGCCTTGAACGCACTCTCACTACGGTG
ATGATCATTCTTGCCTCGCAGACAATCAACGTGGAGGGTAATTCTGCTAGCCTCTGCAAAGCTTTCAAGA
AAATGCGGGATCATCTCGCAAGAGAGATCTCCTACTTTCTCCCTTTGCAAACCAAGTTCGACAACTGCGT
ACGGCCTGTTCGAAAGATCTACCACCGCTCTGGAAAGTGCCTCATCCAAAGGCGCAAATCCTGATCCAAA
CCTTTTTACTCCACGCACGGCCCCTAGGGCCTCTTTAAAAGCTTGACCGAGAGCAATCCCGCAGTCTTCA
GTGGTGTGATGGTCGTCTATGTGTAAGTCACCAATGCACTCAACGATTAGCGACCAGCCGGAATGCTTGG
CCAGAGCATGTATCATATGGTCCAGAAACCCTATACCTGTGTGGACGTTAATCACTTGCGATTGTGTGGC
CTGTTCTGCTACTGCTTCTGCCTCTTTTTCTGGGAAGATCGAGTGCTCTATCGCTAGGGGACCACCCTTT
AAAGAGATCGCAATCTGAATCTTGGTTTCATTTGTAATACGCTTTACTAGGGCTTTCTGCTCTGTCATCT
TTGCCTTCGTTTATCTTGCCTGCTCATTTTTTAGTATATTCTTCGAAGAAATCACATTACTTTATATAAT
GTATAATTCATTATGTGATAATGCCAATCGCTAAGAAAAAAAAAGAGTCATCCGCTAGGTGGAAAAAAAA
AAATGAAAATCATTACCGAGGCATAAAAAAATATAGAGTGTACTAGAGGAGGCCAAGAGTAATAGAAAAA
GAAAATTGCGGGAAAGGACTGTGTTATGACTTCCCTGACTAATGCCGTGTTCAAACGATACCTGGCAGTG
ACTCCTAGCGCTCACCAAGCTCTTAAAACGGGAATTTATGGTGCACTCTCAGTACAATCTGCTCTGATGC
CGCATAGTTAAGCCAGCCCCGACACCCGCCAACACCCGCTGACGCGCCCTGACGGGCTTGTCTGCTCCCG
GCATCCGCTTACAGACAAGCTGTGACCGTCTCCGGGAGCTGCATGTGTCAGAGGTTTTCACCGTCATCAC
CGAAACGCGCGA
Features (pLannotate 1.2.2; 24 found; start..end, strand, type, name):
     76..579     +  misc_feature   CEN/ARS: S. cerevisiae CEN6 centromere fused to an autonomously replicating sequence
    609..713     +  promoter       AmpR promoter: bla
    714..1574    +  CDS            AmpR: β-lactamase; bla; confers resistance to ampicillin, carbenicillin, and related antibiotics
   1745..2333    +  rep_origin     ori: high-copy-number ColE1/pMB1/pBR322/pUC origin of replication
   2516..2608    +  CDS            lacI (fragment): lac repressor; lacI; The lac repressor binds to the lac operator to inhibit transcription in E. coli. This inhibition can be relieved by adding lactose or isopropyl-β-D-thiogalactopyranoside (IPTG).
   2621..2642    +  protein_bind   CAP binding site: CAP binding activates transcription in the presence of cAMP. E. coli catabolite activator protein
   2657..2687    +  promoter       lac promoter: promoter for the E. coli lac operon
   2695..2711    +  protein_bind   lac operator: The lac repressor binds to the lac operator to inhibit transcription in E. coli. This inhibition can be relieved by adding lactose or isopropyl-β-D-thiogalactopyranoside (IPTG). lac repressor encoded by lacI
   2756..2774    +  promoter       T3 promoter: promoter for bacteriophage T3 RNA polymerase
   2792..3190    +  promoter       TEF1 promoter: S. cerevisiae TEF1; promoter for EF-1α
   3212..3823    +  CDS            rex: REX_THEAQ - Experimental evidence at protein level: Swiss-Prot protein existence level 1. Modulates transcription in response to changes in cellular NADH/NAD(+) redox state. From Thermus aquaticus.
   3857..4579    +  CDS            cEGFP: cEGFP is a basic (constitutively fluorescent) green fluorescent protein published in 2008, derived from Aequorea victoria.
   4583..5212    +  CDS            rex: REX_THEAQ - Experimental evidence at protein level: Swiss-Prot protein existence level 1. Modulates transcription in response to changes in cellular NADH/NAD(+) redox state. From Thermus aquaticus.
   5258..5965    +  CDS            mCherry: mCherry is a basic (constitutively fluorescent) red fluorescent protein published in 2004, derived from Discosoma sp.. It is reported to be a very rapidly-maturing monomer with low acid sensitivity.
   5975..6222    +  terminator     CYC1 terminator: S. cerevisiae CYC1; transcription terminator for CYC1
   6241..6259    -  promoter       T7 promoter: promoter for bacteriophage T7 RNA polymerase
   6267..6422    +  CDS            lacZα (fragment): LacZα fragment of β-galactosidase; lacZ fragment
   6426..6854    +  rep_origin     f1 ori (sequence partly withheld): f1 bacteriophage origin of replication; arrow indicates direction of (+) strand synthesis
   6882..6933    -  misc_feature   bom (fragment): basis of mobility region from pBR322
   7141..7803    -  CDS            HIS3: imidazoleglycerol-phosphate dehydratase, required for histidine biosynthesis; S. cerevisiae HIS3; yeast auxotrophic marker
   7804..7991    -  promoter       HIS3 promoter: S. cerevisiae HIS3
   8041..8121    +  CDS            MRM1 (fragment): MRM1_YEAST - Also known as PET56 From Saccharomyces cerevisiae (strain ATCC 204508 / S288c) (Baker's yeast).
   8122..8171    -  misc_feature   bom (fragment): basis of mobility region from pBR322
   8273..1       -  CDS            rop (fragment) (across the origin): Rop protein, which maintains plasmids at low copy number; rop
