[The description below was written by a language model from this plasmid's Addgene catalogue record and pLannotate feature annotations shown in this document.]
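Description:
p413 TEF NAPstar2 is a yeast expression plasmid of about 8.3 kb, built on the p413 TEF backbone, for producing the genetically encoded NADPH/NADP+ biosensor NAPstar2 in Saccharomyces cerevisiae. It is an E. coli–yeast shuttle vector. In bacteria it replicates from a high-copy ColE1/pUC-type origin and is selected with ampicillin through the bla gene. In yeast a CEN6/ARS element supports stable, centromeric, low-copy maintenance, and the HIS3 marker under its own promoter complements histidine auxotrophy. An f1 origin, T3 and T7 promoters, and remnants of the lac promoter/lacZα region carried over from the parental cloning vector are also present. Short fragments annotated as lacI, rop, bom and MRM1 appear to be backbone remnants rather than functional parts.

The roughly 2.8 kb sensor cassette sits between the constitutive TEF1 promoter and the CYC1 terminator. The feature table shows a linear arrangement of two Rex-homologous domains, matched to the Thermus aquaticus redox-sensing repressor, flanking a green fluorescent protein of Aequorea origin annotated as cEGFP, followed by mCherry. This layout suggests that nucleotide binding to the Rex domains modulates the green fluorescence, with mCherry available as a reference signal for ratiometric readout. However, the record does not describe the mechanism, and it does not list the changes that shift specificity from NADH/NAD+ to NADPH/NADP+. The catalogue lists budding yeast as the insert species, whereas the annotated components derive from bacterial, jellyfish and coral proteins. The plasmid is intended for live monitoring of NADPH/NADP+ redox state in yeast cells.
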