Addgene plasmid #232739: p413 TEF NAPstar2
Purpose: Expresses NADPH/NADP+ biosensor NAPstar2 in S. cerevisiae.
Depositing lab: Bruce Morgan. Depositing organization: Universitaet des Saarlandes. Publication: A family of NADPH/NADP(+) biosensors reveals in vivo dynamics of central redox metabolism across eukaryotes. Scherschel M, Niemeier JO, Jacobs LJHC, Hoffmann MDA, Diederich A, Bell C, Hohne P, Raetz S, Kroll JB, Steinbeck J, Lichtenauer S, Multhoff J, Zimmermann J, Sadhanasatish T, Rothemann RA, Grashoff C, Messens J, Ampofo E, Laschke MW, Riemer J, Roma LP, Schwarzlander M, Morgan B. Nat Commun. 2024 Dec 19;15(1):10704. doi: 10.1038/s41467-024-55302-x. PubMed 39702652.
Backbone
  Vector backbone: p413 TEF
  Backbone size w/o insert (bp): 5542
  Total vector size (bp): 8308
  Vector type: Yeast Expression
  Selectable markers: HIS3
Growth in bacteria
  Bacterial resistance: Ampicillin, 100 μg/mL
  Growth temperature: 37°C
  Growth strain: DH5alpha
  Copy number: High Copy
Gene/Insert
  Gene/Insert name: NAPstar2
  Species: S. cerevisiae (budding yeast)
  Insert size (bp): 2766
Terms and licenses: Academic/Nonprofit Terms; Industry Terms: Not Available to Industry
How to cite: p413 TEF NAPstar2 was a gift from Bruce Morgan (Addgene plasmid # 232739 ; http://n2t.net/addgene:232739 ; RRID:Addgene_232739)
