>Addgene plasmid #232739 | p413 TEF NAPstar2 | depositor partial sequence | sequence record 457727 | NAPstar2
ATGGGATCCAAAGTACCAGAAGCCGCTATTTCCAGATTGATAACATATTTGAGAATTTTAGAAGAATTAG
AAGCACAAGGTGTCCACAGAACCGCTTCTGAACAATTGGGTGAATTAGCTCAAGTTACAGCATTCCAAGT
TGATAAAGATTTGTCATACTTTGGTTCTTACGGTACTGATGGTGTTGGTTACACAGTTCCAGTTTTGAAG
AGAGAATTGAGACATATCTTGGGTTTAAACAGAAAGTGGGGTTTATGTATCGTTGGTATGGGTAGATTAG
GTTCTGCTTTGGCAGATTGGCCAGGTTTTGGTGAATCATTTGAATTGAGAGGTTTCTTTTCAAGATCAGC
TGAAAAAGTTGGTAGACCAGTTAGAGGTGGTGTTATTGAACATACCGATTTGTTGCCACAAAGAGTTCCA
GGTAGAATTGAAATTGCTTTGTTAACTGTTCCAAGAGAAGCTGCACAAAAAGCTGCAGATTTGTTAGTTG
CTGCAGGTATTAAAGGTATTTTAAACTTCGCACCAGTTGTTTTGGAAGTTCCAAAAGAAGTTGCTGTTGA
AAACGTTGATATTTTGGCAGGTTTAACTAGATTGTCTTTTGCTATCTTGAATCCAACATGGTCAGCTGCA
GGTGGTCATGGTTTTACTGCTCATAACGTTTACATCATGGCAGATAAGCAAAAGAATGGTATTAAAGCTA
ACTTCAAGATCAGACATAATATTGAAGATGGTGGTGTTCAATTGGCAGATCATTACCAACAAAACACTCC
AATTGGTGACGGTCCAGTTTTGTTACCAGATAACCATTACTTATCTATCCAATCAAAATTGTCTAAAGAT
CCAAACGAAAAGAGAGATCATATGGTTTTGTTAGAATTTGTTACTGCTGCAGGTATCACACATGGTATGG
ATGAATTATACAAAGGTGGTACAGGTGGTTCAATGGTTTCTAAAGGTGAAGAATTGTTTACTGGTGTTGT
TCCAATTTTAGTTGAATTGGATGGTGACGTTAATGGTCATAAATTTTCTGTTTCAGGTGAAGGTGAAGGT
GACGCTACTTACGGTAAATTGACATTGAAGTTTATTTGTACTACTGGTAAATTACCAGTTCCTTGGCCAA
CATTGGTTACTACATTTTCTTACGGTGTTATGGTTTTTGCTAGATACCCAGATCATATGAAGCAACATGA
TTTCTTTAAGTCAGCAATGCCAGAAGGTTACGTTCAAGAAAGAACTATTTTCTTTAAAGATGATGGTAAC
TACAAGACAAGAGCTGAGGTTAAGTTCGAAGGTGACACTTTAGTTAACAGAATCGAATTGAAAGGTATCG
ATTTCAAAGAAGATGGTAACATCTTAGGTCACAAATTGGAATATAATACAAAAGTTCCAGAAGCTGCTAT
TTCAAGATTGATCACTTACTTAAGAATTTTGGAAGAATTAGAAGCTCAAGGTGTTCATAGAACAGCATCA
GAACAATTAGGTGAATTAGCTCAAGTCACTGCATTCCAAGTTGATGAAGATTTGTCATACTTCGGTTCTT
ATGGTACTGACGGTGTCGGTTATACAGTTCCAGTCTTAAAAAGAGAATTGAGACACATTTTAGGTTTAAA
TAGAAAATGGGGTTTATGCATTGTCGGCATGGGTAGATTAGGTTCTGCTTTGGCAGACTGGCCTGGTTTC
GGCGAATCATTTGAATTGCGTGGTTTCTTTTCAAGATCAGCGGAAAAGGTCGGTAGACCAGTTAGAGGTG
GTGTTATTGAGCACACCGATTTGTTACCTCAGAGAGTTCCAGGCAGAATCGAAATCGCTTTGTTAACAGT
TCCAAGAGAAGCCGCTCAAAAGGCCGCAGATTTGTTAGTTGCCGCTGGTATTAAAGGTATTTTAAATTTC
GCTCCTGTCGTTTTGGAAGTTCCAAAAGAAGTTGCGGTTGAAAACGTTGATTTCTTGGCTGGTTTAACAA
GATTGTCTTTTGCAATCTTGAACCCAAAGTGGAGAGAAGAAATGATGGGTTCAGGTACTGGTGGTAATGC
TTCAGATGGTGGTGGTTCTGGTGGTATGGTTTCAAAGGGTGAAGAAGATAACATGGCAATTATTAAGGAG
TTTATGAGATTCAAAGTTCATATGGAAGGTTCTGTTAACGGTCATGAATTTGAAATCGAAGGTGAAGGTG
AAGGTAGACCATATGAAGGTACTCAAACAGCTAAATTGAAGGTTACTAAAGGTGGTCCATTACCATTTGC
ATGGGATATTTTGTCTCCACAATTCATGTACGGTTCAAAAGCATATGTTAAGCATCCAGCAGATATTCCA
GATTACTTGAAATTATCTTTTCCTGAAGGTTTTAAATGGGAAAGAGTTATGAACTTCGAAGATGGTGGTG
TTGTTACTGTTACACAAGATTCTTCATTACAAGATGGCGAGTTTATATATAAGGTTAAATTGAGAGGTAC
AAATTTTCCATCAGATGGTCCAGTTATGCAAAAGAAAACTATGGGTTGGGAAGCATCTTCTGAAAGAATG
TACCCAGAAGATGGTGCATTGAAGGGTGAAATTAAACAAAGATTGAAATTGAAGGATGGTGGTCATTACG
ATGCTGAAGTTAAGACTACATACAAGGCTAAGAAACCAGTTCAATTACCAGGTGCTTACAACGTTAACAT
CAAATTGGATATTACTTCTCATAACGAAGATTACACAATTGTTGAACAATATGAAAGAGCCGAAGGTAGA
CACTCAACAGGTGGTATGGATGAATTGTATAAGTAA
